>Addgene plasmid #203481 | pAG416GALL-HAV_3C | addgene full sequence | sequence record 402754 | Addgene NGS Result
TTGAGATCCTTTTTTTCTGCGCGTAATCTGCTGCTTGCAAACAAAAAAACCACCGCTACCAGCGGTGGTT
TGTTTGCCGGATCAAGAGCTACCAACTCTTTTTCCGAAGGTAACTGGCTTCAGCAGAGCGCAGATACCAA
ATACTGTTCTTCTAGTGTAGCCGTAGTTAGGCCACCACTTCAAGAACTCTGTAGCACCGCCTACATACCT
CGCTCTGCTAATCCTGTTACCAGTGGCTGCTGCCAGTGGCGATAAGTCGTGTCTTACCGGGTTGGACTCA
AGACGATAGTTACCGGATAAGGCGCAGCGGTCGGGCTGAACGGGGGGTTCGTGCACACAGCCCAGCTTGG
AGCGAACGACCTACACCGAACTGAGATACCTACAGCGTGAGCTATGAGAAAGCGCCACGCTTCCCGAAGG
GAGAAAGGCGGACAGGTATCCGGTAAGCGGCAGGGTCGGAACAGGAGAGCGCACGAGGGAGCTTCCAGGG
GGAAACGCCTGGTATCTTTATAGTCCTGTCGGGTTTCGCCACCTCTGACTTGAGCGTCGATTTTTGTGAT
GCTCGTCAGGGGGGCGGAGCCTATGGAAAAACGCCAGCAACGCGGCCTTTTTACGGTTCCTGGCCTTTTG
CTGGCCTTTTGCTCACATGTTCTTTCCTGCGTTATCCCCTGATTCTGTGGATAACCGTATTACCGCCTTT
GAGTGAGCTGATACCGCTCGCCGCAGCCGAACGACCGAGCGCAGCGAGTCAGTGAGCGAGGAAGCGGAAG
AGCGCCCAATACGCAAACCGCCTCTCCCCGCGCGTTGGCCGATTCATTAATGCAGCTGGCACGACAGGTT
TCCCGACTGGAAAGCGGGCAGTGAGCGCAACGCAATTAATGTGAGTTAGCTCACTCATTAGGCACCCCAG
GCTTTACACTTTATGCTTCCGGCTCGTATGTTGTGTGGAATTGTGAGCGGATAACAATTTCACACAGGAA
ACAGCTATGACCATGATTACGCCAAGCGCGCAATTAACCCTCACTAAAGGGAACAAAAGCTGGAGCTCTA
TGACCATGATTACGCCAAGCGGCTCGTGACAGCCCTCCGAAGGAAGACTCTCCTCCGTGCGTCCTCGTCT
TCACCGGTCGCGTTCCTGAAACGCAGATGTGCCTCGCGCCGCACTGCTCCGAACAATAAAGATTCTACAA
TACTAGCTTTTATGGTTATGAAGAGGAAAAATTGGCAGTAACCTGGCCCCACAAACCTTCAAATGAACGA
ATCAAATTAACAACCATAGGATGATAATGCGATTAGTTTTTTAGCCTTATTTCTGGGGTAATTAATCAGC
GAAGCGATGATTTTTGATCTATTAACAGATATATAAATGCAAAAACTGCATAACCACTTTAACTAATACT
TTCAACATTTTCGGTTTGTATTACTTCTTATTCAAATGTAATAAAAGTATCAACAAAAAATTGTTAATAT
ACCTCTATACTTTAACGTCAAGGAGAAAAAACCCCGGATCCGGAATTCCAGCTGACCACCGACTAGTGGA
TCCCCCATCACAAGTTTGTACAAAAAAGCAGGCTACAAAATGTCAACTTTGGAAATAGCAGGACTGGTTA
GGAAGAACTTGGTTCAGTTTGGAGTTGGAGAGAAGAATGGATGTGTGAGATGGGTTATGAATGCCTTGGG
AGTGAAAGATGATTGGCTGCTTGTGCCTTCCCATGCTTATAAATTTGAGAAAGATTATGAAATGATGGAG
TTTTATTTTAATAGAGGTGGAACTTACTATTCAATTTCAGCTGGTAATGTTGTTATTCAATCTTTGGATG
TGGGATTCCAGGATGTTGTTCTGATGAAGGTTCCTACAATTCCTAAGTTTAGAGATATTACTCAGCATTT
TATTAAGAAAGGGGATGTGCCTAGAGCTTTGAATCGCCTGGCAACATTAGTGACAACTGTAAATGGAACC
CCTATGTTAATTTCTGAGGGCCCACTAAAGATGGAAGAGAAAGCTACTTATGTTCATAAGAAAAATGATG
GTACAACAGTTGATTTAACTGTGGATCAGGCATGGAGAGGAAAAGGCGAAGGTCTTCCTGGAATGTGTGG
TGGGGCCTTGGTTTCATCGAATCAATCTATACAGAATGCAATCTTGGGCATCCATGTTGCTGGAGGAAAT
TCAATTCTTGTTGCAAAATTGGTTACTCAAGAAATGTTCCAAAATATTGATAAGAAAATTGAAAGTCAGT
AAAACCCAGCTTTCTTGTACTAAGTGGTGATGGGCTGCAGGAATTCGATATCAAGCTTATCGATACCGTC
GACCTCGAGTCATGTAATTAGTTATGTCACGCTTACATTCACGCCCTCCCCCCACATCCGCTCTAACCGA
AAAGGAAGGAGTTAGACAACCTGAAGTCTAGGTCCCTATTTATTTTTTTATAGTTATGTTAGTATTAAGA
ACGTTATTTATATTTCAAATTTTTCTTTTTTTTCTGTACAGACGCGTGTACGCATGTAACATTATACTGA
AAACCTTGCTTGAGAAGGTTTTGGGACGCTCGAAGGCTTTAATTTGCGGCCGGTACCCAATTCGCCCTAT
AGTGAGTCGTATTACGCGCGCTCACTGGCCGTCGTTTTACAACGTCGTGACTGGGAAAACCCTGGCGTTA
CCCAACTTAATCGCCTTGCAGCACATCCCCCTTTCGCCAGCTGGCGTAATAGCGAAGAGGCCCGCACCGA
TCGCCCTTCCCAACAGTTGCGCAGCCTGAATGGCGAATGG
[124 nt withheld, positions 2771-2894]
C
[91 nt withheld, positions 2896-2986]
A
[49 nt withheld, positions 2988-3036]
CCTTTGACGTTGGAGTCCACGTTCTTT
[37 nt withheld, positions 3064-3100]
ACCCTATCTCGGTCTATTCTTTTGATTTATAAGGGATTTTGCCGATTTCGGCCTATTGGTTAAAAAATGA
GCTGATTTAACAAAAATTTAACGCGAATTTTAACAAAATATTAACGCTTACAATTTCCTGATGCGGTATT
TTCTCCTTACGCATCTGTGCGGTATTTCACACCGCATAGGGTAATAACTGATATAATTAAATTGAAGCTC
TAATTTGTGAGTTTAGTATACATGCATTTACTTATAATACAGTTTTTTAGTTTTGCTGGCCGCATCTTCT
CAAATATGCTTCCCAGCCTGCTTTTCTGTAACGTTCACCCTCTACCTTAGCATCCCTTCCCTTTGCAAAT
AGTCCTCTTCCAACAATAATAATGTCAGATCCTGTAGAGACCACATCATCCACGGTTCTATACTGTTGAC
CCAATGCGTCTCCCTTGTCATCTAAACCCACACCGGGTGTCATAATCAACCAATCGTAACCTTCATCTCT
TCCACCCATGTCTCTTTGAGCAATAAAGCCGATAACAAAATCTTTGTCGCTCTTCGCAATGTCAACAGTA
CCCTTAGTATATTCTCCAGTAGATAGGGAGCCCTTGCATGACAATTCTGCTAACATCAAAAGGCCTCTAG
GTTCCTTTGTTACTTCTTCTGCCGCCTGCTTCAAACCGCTAACAATACCTGGGCCCACCACACCGTGTGC
ATTCGTAATGTCTGCCCATTCTGCTATTCTGTATACACCCGCAGAGTACTGCAATTTGACTGTATTACCA
ATGTCAGCAAATTTTCTGTCTTCGAAGAGTAAAAAATTGTACTTGGCGGATAATGCCTTTAGCGGCTTAA
CTGTGCCCTCCATGGAAAAATCAGTCAAGATATCCACATGTGTTTTTAGTAAACAAATTTTGGGACCTAA
TGCTTCAACTAACTCCAGTAATTCCTTGGTGGTACGAACATCCAATGAAGCACACAAGTTTGTTTGCTTT
TCGTGCATGATATTAAATAGCTTGGCAGCAACAGGACTAGGATGAGTAGCAGCACGTTCCTTATATGTAG
CTTTCGACATGATTTATCTTCGTTTCCTGCAGGTTTTTGTTCTGTGCAGTTGGGTTAAGAATACTGGGCA
ATTTCATGTTTCTTCAACACTACATATGCGTATATATACCAATCTAAGTCTGTGCTCCTTCCTTCGTTCT
TCCTTCTGTTCGGAGATTACCGAATCAAAAAAATTTCAAGGAAACCGAAATCAAAAAAAAGAATAAAAAA
AAAATGATGAATTGAAAAGGTGGTATGGTGCACTCTCAGTACAATCTGCTCTGATGCCGCATAGTTAAGC
CAGCCCCGACACCCGCCAACACCCGCTGACGCGCCCTGACGGGCTTGTCTGCTCCCGGCATCCGCTTACA
GACAAGCTGTGACCGTCTCCGGGAGCTGCATGTGTCAGAGGTTTTCACCGTCATCACCGAAACGCGCGAG
ACGAAAGGGCCTCGTGATACGCCTATTTTTATAGGTTAATGTCATGATAATAATGGTTTCTTAGACGGAT
CGCTTGCCTGTAACTTACACGCGCCTCGTATCTTTTAATGATGGAATAATTTGGGAATTTACTCTGTGTT
TATTTATTTTTATGTTTTGTATTTGGATTTTAGAAAGTAAATAAAGAAGGTAGAAGAGTTACGGAATGAA
GAAAAAAAAATAAACAAAGGTTTAAAAAATTTCAACAAAAAGCGTACTTTACATATATATTTATTAGACA
AGAAAAGCAGATTAAATAGATATACATTCGATTAACGATAAGTAAAATGTAAAATCACAGGATTTTCGTG
TGTGGTCTTCTACACAGACAAGATGAAACAATTCGGCATTAATACCTGAGAGCAGGAAGAGCAAGATAAA
AGGTAGTATTTGTTGGCGATCCCCCTAGAGTCTTTTACATCTTCGGAAAACAAAAACTATTTTTTCTTTA
ATTTCTTTTTTTACTTTCTATTTTTAATTTATATATTTATATTAAAAAATTTAAATTATAATTATTTTTA
TAGCACGTGATGAAAAGGACCCAGGTGGCACTTTTCGGGGAAATGTGCGCGGAACCCCTATTTGTTTATT
TTTCTAAATACATTCAAATATGTATCCGCTCATGAGACAATAACCCTGATAAATGCTTCAATAATATTGA
AAAAGGAAGAGTATGAGTATTCAACATTTCCGTGTCGCCCTTATTCCCTTTTTTGCGGCATTTTGCCTTC
CTGTTTTTGCTCACCCAGAAACGCTGGTGAAAGTAAAAGATGCTGAAGATCAGTTGGGTGCACGAGTGGG
TTACATCGAACTGGATCTCAACAGCGGTAAGATCCTTGAGAGTTTTCGCCCCGAAGAACGTTTTCCAATG
ATGAGCACTTTTAAAGTTCTGCTATGTGGCGCGGTATTATCCCGTATTGACGCCGGGCAAGAGCAACTCG
GTCGCCGCATACACTATTCTCAGAATGACTTGGTTGAGTACTCACCAGTCACAGAAAAGCATCTTACGGA
TGGCATGACAGTAAGAGAATTATGCAGTGCTGCCATAACCATGAGTGATAACACTGCGGCCAACTTACTT
CTGACAACGATCGGAGGACCGAAGGAGCTAACCGCTTTTTTGCACAACATGGGGGATCATGTAACTCGCC
TTGATCGTTGGGAACCGGAGCTGAATGAAGCCATACCAAACGACGAGCGTGACACCACGATGCCTGTAGC
AATGGCAACAACGTTGCGCAAACTATTAACTGGCGAACTACTTACTCTAGCTTCCCGGCAACAATTAATA
GACTGGATGGAGGCGGATAAAGTTGCAGGACCACTTCTGCGCTCGGCCCTTCCGGCTGGCTGGTTTATTG
CTGATAAATCTGGAGCCGGTGAGCGTGGGTCTCGCGGTATCATTGCAGCACTGGGGCCAGATGGTAAGCC
CTCCCGTATCGTAGTTATCTACACGACGGGGAGTCAGGCAACTATGGATGAACGAAATAGACAGATCGCT
GAGATAGGTGCCTCACTGATTAAGCATTGGTAACTGTCAGACCAAGTTTACTCATATATACTTTAGATTG
ATTTAAAACTTCATTTTTAATTTAAAAGGATCTAGGTGAAGATCCTTTTTGATAATCTCATGACCAAAAT
CCCTTAACGTGAGTTTTCGTTCCACTGAGCGTCAGACCCCGTAGAAAAGATCAAAGGATCTTC
Features (pLannotate 1.2.2; 23 found; start..end, strand, type, name):
      1..589     +  rep_origin     ori: high-copy-number ColE1/pMB1/pBR322/pUC origin of replication
    772..864     +  CDS            lacI (fragment): lac repressor; lacI; The lac repressor binds to the lac operator to inhibit transcription in E. coli. This inhibition can be relieved by adding lactose or isopropyl-β-D-thiogalactopyranoside (IPTG).
    877..898     +  protein_bind   CAP binding site: CAP binding activates transcription in the presence of cAMP. E. coli catabolite activator protein
    913..943     +  promoter       lac promoter: promoter for the E. coli lac operon
    951..967     +  protein_bind   lac operator: The lac repressor binds to the lac operator to inhibit transcription in E. coli. This inhibition can be relieved by adding lactose or isopropyl-β-D-thiogalactopyranoside (IPTG). lac repressor encoded by lacI
   1012..1030    +  promoter       T3 promoter: promoter for bacteriophage T3 RNA polymerase
   1076..1495    +  promoter       GAL1 promoter: S. cerevisiae GAL1; inducible promoter, regulated by Gal4
   1550..1574    +  protein_bind   attB1: mutant version of attB; recombination site for the Gateway® BP reaction BP Clonase™
   1583..2239    +  CDS            POLG_HAVHM (fragment): Experimental evidence at protein level: Swiss-Prot protein existence level 1. RNA-directed RNA polymerase 3D-POL replicates genomic and antigenomic RNA by recognizing replications specific signals. From Human hepatitis A virus genotype IB (isolate HM175) (HHAV) (Human hepatitis A virus (isolate Human/Australia/HM175/1976)).
   2244..2268    -  protein_bind   attB2: mutant version of attB; recombination site for the Gateway® BP reaction BP Clonase™
   2272..2319    +  misc_feature   MCS (fragment): pBluescript multiple cloning site
   2320..2567    +  terminator     CYC1 terminator: S. cerevisiae CYC1; transcription terminator for CYC1
   2586..2604    -  promoter       T7 promoter: promoter for bacteriophage T7 RNA polymerase
   2612..2767    +  CDS            lacZα (fragment): LacZα fragment of β-galactosidase; lacZ fragment
   2771..3199    +  rep_origin     f1 ori (sequence partly withheld): f1 bacteriophage origin of replication; arrow indicates direction of (+) strand synthesis
   3227..3278    -  misc_feature   bom (fragment): basis of mobility region from pBR322
   3357..4160    -  CDS            URA3: orotidine-5'-phosphate decarboxylase, required for uracil biosynthesis; S. cerevisiae URA3; yeast auxotrophic marker, counterselectable with 5-fluoroorotic acid (5-FOA)
   4161..4376    -  promoter       URA3 promoter: S. cerevisiae URA3
   4384..4433    -  misc_feature   bom (fragment): basis of mobility region from pBR322
   4535..4570    -  CDS            rop (fragment): Rop protein, which maintains plasmids at low copy number; rop
   4638..5141    -  misc_feature   CEN/ARS: S. cerevisiae CEN6 centromere fused to an autonomously replicating sequence
   5178..5282    +  promoter       AmpR promoter: bla
   5283..6143    +  CDS            AmpR: β-lactamase; bla; confers resistance to ampicillin, carbenicillin, and related antibiotics
