[The description below was written by a language model from this plasmid's Addgene catalogue record and pLannotate feature annotations shown in this document.]
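Description:
pAG416GALL-HAV_3C is a yeast expression shuttle plasmid of about 6.3 kb, made by Gateway recombination into the pAG416GALL-ccdB-6stop destination backbone. In Saccharomyces cerevisiae it is maintained through a CEN6/ARS element, which gives stable, low-copy, centromere-based inheritance. Selection is by the URA3 auxotrophic marker under its own promoter, which also permits counterselection with 5-fluoroorotic acid. In E. coli it replicates from a high-copy ColE1/pUC-type origin and is selected with ampicillin through the β-lactamase gene. An f1 origin, flanking T3 and T7 promoters, and fragments of lac and lacZα sequence are remnants of the pBluescript-derived scaffold and play no role in the yeast payload.

The expression cassette places the hepatitis A virus 3C protease coding sequence between attB1 and attB2 sites, the scars left by Gateway cloning. The insert is roughly 660 bp and matches a fragment of the HAV strain HM175 polyprotein. The automated annotation carries a polymerase description inherited from that polyprotein entry, but the catalogue identifies the fragment as 3C. Transcription is driven by the GALL promoter, annotated here as GAL1 because GALL is an attenuated GAL1 derivative. It is regulated by Gal4 and induced by galactose, though to more moderate levels than the full-length promoter. The CYC1 terminator ends the transcript. No epitope tag or reporter fusion is annotated.

The construct provides galactose-inducible, moderate-level expression of a viral protease in yeast. The associated publication describes a multiplexed approach for rapidly identifying viral protease inhibitors, which suggests this plasmid is one member of a panel of protease expression constructs for such screening.
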