Addgene plasmid #203481: pAG416GALL-HAV_3C
Purpose: Expresses HAV 3C protease from a GALL promoter with a URA3 marker
Depositing lab: Alejandro Chavez. Depositing organization: University of California, San Diego (UCSD). Publication: A multiplex method for rapidly identifying viral protease inhibitors. Hong SJ, Resnick SJ, Iketani S, Cha JW, Albert BA, Fazekas CT, Chang CW, Liu H, Dagan S, Abagyan MR, Fajtova P, Culbertson B, Brace B, Reddem ER, Forouhar F, Glickman JF, Balkovec JM, Stockwell BR, Shapiro L, O'Donoghue AJ, Sabo Y, Freundlich JS, Ho DD, Chavez A. Mol Syst Biol. 2025 Feb;21(2):158-172. doi: 10.1038/s44320-024-00082-1. Epub 2025 Jan 6. PubMed 39762652.
Backbone
  Vector backbone: pAG416GALL-ccdB-6stop
  Vector type: Yeast Expression
  Selectable markers: URA3
Growth in bacteria
  Bacterial resistance: Ampicillin, 100 μg/mL
  Growth temperature: 37°C
  Growth strain: DH5alpha
  Copy number: Unknown
Gene/Insert
  Gene/Insert name: HAV 3C protease (alt name: Hepatitis A Virus 3C protease)
  Promoter: GALL
  Cloning method: Gateway Cloning
  Sequencing primers: 5′ aaatgcaaaaactgcataacca
Terms and licenses: Academic/Nonprofit Terms; Industry Terms: Not Available to Industry
How to cite: pAG416GALL-HAV_3C was a gift from Alejandro Chavez (Addgene plasmid # 203481 ; http://n2t.net/addgene:203481 ; RRID:Addgene_203481)
